>Addgene plasmid #195315 | pGMC00024 (aka pCW-Cas9n-Blast) | addgene full sequence | sequence record 390525 | Addgene NGS Result
AATTCTCGACCTCGAGACAAATGGCAGTATTCATCCACAATTTTAAAAGAAAAGGGGGGATTGGGGGGTA
CAGTGCAGGGGAAAGAATAGTAGACATAATAGCAACAGACATACAAACTAAAGAATTACAAAAACAAATT
ACAAAAATTCAAAATTTTCGGGTTTATTACAGGGACAGCAGAGATCCACTTTGGCCGCGAATCGATATGT
CGAGTTTACTCCCTATCAGTGATAGAGAACGTATGTCGAGTTTACTCCCTATCAGTGATAGAGAACGATG
TCGAGTTTACTCCCTATCAGTGATAGAGAACGTATGTCGAGTTTACTCCCTATCAGTGATAGAGAACGTA
TGTCGAGTTTACTCCCTATCAGTGATAGAGAACGTATGTCGAGTTTATCCCTATCAGTGATAGAGAACGT
ATGTCGAGTTTACTCCCTATCAGTGATAGAGAACGTATGTCGAGGTAGGCGTGTACGGTGGGAGGCCTAT
ATAAGCAGAGCTCGTTTAGTGAACCGTCAGATCGCCTGGAGAATTGGCTAGCGCCACCATGGACTATAAG
GACCACGACGGAGACTACAAGGATCATGATATTGATTACAAAGACGATGACGATAAGATGGCCCCAAAGA
AGAAGCGGAAGGTCGGTATCCACGGAGTCCCAGCAGCCGACAAGAAGTACAGCATCGGCCTGGCAATCGG
CACCAACTCTGTGGGCTGGGCCGTGATCACCGACGAGTACAAGGTGCCCAGCAAGAAATTCAAGGTGCTG
GGCAACACCGACCGGCACAGCATCAAGAAGAACCTGATCGGAGCCCTGCTGTTCGACAGCGGCGAAACAG
CCGAGGCCACCCGGCTGAAGAGAACCGCCAGAAGAAGATACACCAGACGGAAGAACCGGATCTGCTATCT
GCAAGAGATCTTCAGCAACGAGATGGCCAAGGTGGACGACAGCTTCTTCCACAGACTGGAAGAGTCCTTC
CTGGTGGAAGAGGATAAGAAGCACGAGCGGCACCCCATCTTCGGCAACATCGTGGACGAGGTGGCCTACC
ACGAGAAGTACCCCACCATCTACCACCTGAGAAAGAAACTGGTGGACAGCACCGACAAGGCCGACCTGCG
GCTGATCTATCTGGCCCTGGCCCACATGATCAAGTTCCGGGGCCACTTCCTGATCGAGGGCGACCTGAAC
CCCGACAACAGCGACGTGGACAAGCTGTTCATCCAGCTGGTGCAGACCTACAACCAGCTGTTCGAGGAAA
ACCCCATCAACGCCAGCGGCGTGGACGCCAAGGCCATCCTGTCTGCCAGACTGAGCAAGAGCAGACGGCT
GGAAAATCTGATCGCCCAGCTGCCCGGCGAGAAGAAGAATGGCCTGTTCGGAAACCTGATTGCCCTGAGC
CTGGGCCTGACCCCCAACTTCAAGAGCAACTTCGACCTGGCCGAGGATGCCAAACTGCAGCTGAGCAAGG
ACACCTACGACGACGACCTGGACAACCTGCTGGCCCAGATCGGCGACCAGTACGCCGACCTGTTTCTGGC
CGCCAAGAACCTGTCCGACGCCATCCTGCTGAGCGACATCCTGAGAGTGAACACCGAGATCACCAAGGCC
CCCCTGAGCGCCTCTATGATCAAGAGATACGACGAGCACCACCAGGACCTGACCCTGCTGAAAGCTCTCG
TGCGGCAGCAGCTGCCTGAGAAGTACAAAGAGATTTTCTTCGACCAGAGCAAGAACGGCTACGCCGGCTA
CATTGACGGCGGAGCCAGCCAGGAAGAGTTCTACAAGTTCATCAAGCCCATCCTGGAAAAGATGGACGGC
ACCGAGGAACTGCTCGTGAAGCTGAACAGAGAGGACCTGCTGCGGAAGCAGCGGACCTTCGACAACGGCA
GCATCCCCCACCAGATCCACCTGGGAGAGCTGCACGCCATTCTGCGGCGGCAGGAAGATTTTTACCCATT
CCTGAAGGACAACCGGGAAAAGATCGAGAAGATCCTGACCTTCCGCATCCCCTACTACGTGGGCCCTCTG
GCCAGGGGAAACAGCAGATTCGCCTGGATGACCAGAAAGAGCGAGGAAACCATCACCCCCTGGAACTTCG
AGGAAGTGGTGGACAAGGGCGCTTCCGCCCAGAGCTTCATCGAGCGGATGACCAACTTCGATAAGAACCT
GCCCAACGAGAAGGTGCTGCCCAAGCACAGCCTGCTGTATGAGTACTTCACCGTGTATAACGAGCTGACC
AAAGTGAAATACGTGACCGAGGGAATGAGAAAGCCCGCCTTCCTGAGCGGCGAGCAGAAAAAGGCCATCG
TGGACCTGCTGTTCAAGACCAACCGGAAAGTGACCGTGAAGCAGCTGAAAGAGGACTACTTCAAGAAAAT
CGAGTGCTTCGACTCCGTGGAAATCTCCGGCGTGGAAGATCGGTTCAACGCCTCCCTGGGCACATACCAC
GATCTGCTGAAAATTATCAAGGACAAGGACTTCCTGGACAATGAGGAAAACGAGGACATTCTGGAAGATA
TCGTGCTGACCCTGACACTGTTTGAGGACAGAGAGATGATCGAGGAACGGCTGAAAACCTATGCCCACCT
GTTCGACGACAAAGTGATGAAGCAGCTGAAGCGGCGGAGATACACCGGCTGGGGCAGGCTGAGCCGGAAG
CTGATCAACGGCATCCGGGACAAGCAGTCCGGCAAGACAATCCTGGATTTCCTGAAGTCCGACGGCTTCG
CCAACAGAAACTTCATGCAGCTGATCCACGACGACAGCCTGACCTTTAAAGAGGACATCCAGAAAGCCCA
GGTGTCCGGCCAGGGCGATAGCCTGCACGAGCACATTGCCAATCTGGCCGGCAGCCCCGCCATTAAGAAG
GGCATCCTGCAGACAGTGAAGGTGGTGGACGAGCTCGTGAAAGTGATGGGCCGGCACAAGCCCGAGAACA
TCGTGATCGAAATGGCCAGAGAGAACCAGACCACCCAGAAGGGACAGAAGAACAGCCGCGAGAGAATGAA
GCGGATCGAAGAGGGCATCAAAGAGCTGGGCAGCCAGATCCTGAAAGAACACCCCGTGGAAAACACCCAG
CTGCAGAACGAGAAGCTGTACCTGTACTACCTGCAGAATGGGCGGGATATGTACGTGGACCAGGAACTGG
ACATCAACCGGCTGTCCGACTACGATGTGGACCATATCGTGCCTCAGAGCTTTCTGAAGGACGACTCCAT
CGACAACAAGGTGCTGACCAGAAGCGACAAGAACCGGGGCAAGAGCGACAACGTGCCCTCCGAAGAGGTC
GTGAAGAAGATGAAGAACTACTGGCGGCAGCTGCTGAACGCCAAGCTGATTACCCAGAGAAAGTTCGACA
ATCTGACCAAGGCCGAGAGAGGCGGCCTGAGCGAACTGGATAAGGCCGGCTTCATCAAGAGACAGCTGGT
GGAAACCCGGCAGATCACAAAGCACGTGGCACAGATCCTGGACTCCCGGATGAACACTAAGTACGACGAG
AATGACAAGCTGATCCGGGAAGTGAAAGTGATCACCCTGAAGTCCAAGCTGGTGTCCGATTTCCGGAAGG
ATTTCCAGTTTTACAAAGTGCGCGAGATCAACAACTACCACCACGCCCACGACGCCTACCTGAACGCCGT
CGTGGGAACCGCCCTGATCAAAAAGTACCCTAAGCTGGAAAGCGAGTTCGTGTACGGCGACTACAAGGTG
TACGACGTGCGGAAGATGATCGCCAAGAGCGAGCAGGAAATCGGCAAGGCTACCGCCAAGTACTTCTTCT
ACAGCAACATCATGAACTTTTTCAAGACCGAGATTACCCTGGCCAACGGCGAGATCCGGAAGCGGCCTCT
GATCGAGACAAACGGCGAAACCGGGGAGATCGTGTGGGATAAGGGCCGGGATTTTGCCACCGTGCGGAAA
GTGCTGAGCATGCCCCAAGTGAATATCGTGAAAAAGACCGAGGTGCAGACAGGCGGCTTCAGCAAAGAGT
CTATCCTGCCCAAGAGGAACAGCGATAAGCTGATCGCCAGAAAGAAGGACTGGGACCCTAAGAAGTACGG
CGGCTTCGACAGCCCCACCGTGGCCTATTCTGTGCTGGTGGTGGCCAAAGTGGAAAAGGGCAAGTCCAAG
AAACTGAAGAGTGTGAAAGAGCTGCTGGGGATCACCATCATGGAAAGAAGCAGCTTCGAGAAGAATCCCA
TCGACTTTCTGGAAGCCAAGGGCTACAAAGAAGTGAAAAAGGACCTGATCATCAAGCTGCCTAAGTACTC
CCTGTTCGAGCTGGAAAACGGCCGGAAGAGAATGCTGGCCTCTGCCGGCGAACTGCAGAAGGGAAACGAA
CTGGCCCTGCCCTCCAAATATGTGAACTTCCTGTACCTGGCCAGCCACTATGAGAAGCTGAAGGGCTCCC
CCGAGGATAATGAGCAGAAACAGCTGTTTGTGGAACAGCACAAGCACTACCTGGACGAGATCATCGAGCA
GATCAGCGAGTTCTCCAAGAGAGTGATCCTGGCCGACGCTAATCTGGACAAAGTGCTGTCCGCCTACAAC
AAGCACCGGGATAAGCCCATCAGAGAGCAGGCCGAGAATATCATCCACCTGTTTACCCTGACCAATCTGG
GAGCCCCTGCCGCCTTCAAGTACTTTGACACCACCATCGACCGGAAGAGGTACACCAGCACCAAAGAGGT
GCTGGACGCCACCCTGATCCACCAGAGCATCACCGGCCTGTACGAGACACGGATCGACCTGTCTCAGCTG
GGAGGCGACAAAAGGCCGGCGGCCACGAAAAAGGCCGGCCAGGCAAAAAAGAAAAAGTAAGGATCCGGGG
TTGGGGTTGCGCCTTTTCCAAGGCAGCCCTGGGTTTGCGCAGGGACGCGGCTGCTCTGGGCGTGGTTCCG
GGAAACGCAGCGGCGCCGACCCTGGGTCTCGCACATTCTTCACGTCCGTTCGCAGCGTCACCCGGATCTT
CGCCGCTACCCTTGTGGGCCCCCCGGCGACGCTTCCTGCTCCGCCCCTAAGTCGGGAAGGTTCCTTGCGG
TTCGCGGCGTGCCGGACGTGACAAACGGAAGCCGCACGTCTCACTAGTACCCTCGCAGACGGACAGCGCC
AGGGAGCAATGGCAGCGCGCCGACCGCGATGGGCTGTGGCCAATAGCGGCTGCTCAGCAGGGCGCGCCGA
GAGCAGCGGCCGGGAAGGGGCGGTGCGGGAGGCGGGGTGTGGGGCGGTAGTGTGGGCCCTGTTCCTGCCC
GCGCGGTGTTCCGCATTCTGCAAGCCTCCGGAGCGCACGTCGGCAGTCGGCTCCCTCGTTGACCGAATCA
CCGACCTCTCTCCCCAGCAATTCACCATGGCCAAGCCTTTGTCTCAAGAAGAATCCACCCTCATTGAAAG
AGCAACGGCTACAATCAACAGCATCCCCATCTCTGAAGACTACAGCGTCGCCAGCGCAGCTCTCTCTAGC
GACGGCCGCATCTTCACTGGTGTCAATGTATATCATTTTACTGGGGGACCTTGTGCAGAACTCGTGGTGC
TGGGCACTGCTGCTGCTGCGGCAGCTGGCAACCTGACTTGTATCGTCGCGATCGGAAATGAGAACAGGGG
CATCTTGAGCCCCTGCGGACGGTGCCGACAGGTGCTTCTCGATCTGCATCCTGGGATCAAAGCCATAGTG
AAGGACAGTGATGGACAGCCGACGGCAGTTGGGATTCGTGAATTGCTGCCCTCTGGTTATGTGTGGGAGG
GCGAAGGTAGAGGTTCTCTCCTCACTTGTGGTGATGTTGAAGAAAACCCTGGTCCAATGTCTAGACTGGA
CAAGAGCAAAGTCATAAACGGAGCTCTGGAATTACTCAATGGTGTCGGTATCGAAGGCCTGACGACAAGG
AAACTCGCTCAAAAGCTGGGAGTTGAGCAGCCTACCCTGTACTGGCACGTGAAGAACAAGCGGGCCCTGC
TCGATGCCCTGCCAATCGAGATGCTGGACAGGCATCATACCCACTTCTGCCCCCTGGAAGGCGAGTCATG
GCAAGACTTTCTGCGGAACAACGCCAAGTCATACCGCTGTGCTCTCCTCTCACATCGCGACGGGGCTAAA
GTGCATCTCGGCACCCGCCCAACAGAGAAACAGTACGAAACCCTGGAAAATCAGCTCGCGTTCCTGTGTC
AGCAAGGCTTCTCCCTGGAGAACGCACTGTACGCTCTGTCCGCCGTGGGCCACTTTACACTGGGCTGCGT
ATTGGAGGAACAGGAGCATCAAGTAGCAAAAGAGGAAAGAGAGACACCTACCACCGATTCTATGCCCCCA
CTTCTGAGACAAGCAATTGAGCTGTTCGACCGGCAGGGAGCCGAACCTGCCTTCCTTTTCGGCCTGGAAC
TAATCATATGTGGCCTGGAGAAACAGCTAAAGTGCGAAAGCGGCGGGCCGACCGACGCCCTTGACGATTT
TGACTTAGACATGCTCCCAGCCGATGCCCTTGACGACTTTGACCTTGATATGCTGCCTGCTGACGCTCTT
GACGATTTTGACCTTGACATGCTCCCCGGGTAACTAAGTAAGGATCGATCCAAGATATCGTATTCTTAAC
TATGTTGCTCCTTTTACGCTATGTGGATACGCTGCTTTAATGCCTTTGTATCATGCTATTGCTTCCCGTA
TGGCTTTCATTTTCTCCTCCTTGTATAAATCCTGGTTGCTGTCTCTTTATGAGGAGTTGTGGCCCGTTGT
CAGGCAACGTGGCGTGGTGTGCACTGTGTTTGCTGACGCAACCCCCACTGGTTGGGGCATTGCCACCACC
TGTCAGCTCCTTTCCGGGACTTTCGCTTTCCCCCTCCCTATTGCCACGGCGGAACTCATCGCCGCCTGCC
TTGCCCGCTGCTGGACAGGGGCTCGGCTGTTGGGCACTGACAATTCCGTGGTGTTGTCGGGGAAGCTGAC
GTCCTTTCCATGGCTGCTCGCCTGTGTTGCCACCTGGATTCTGCGCGGGACGTCCTTCTGCTACGTCCCT
TCGGCCCTCAATCCAGCGGACCTTCCTTCCCGCGGCCTGCTGCCGGCTCTGCGGCCTCTTCCGCGTCTTC
GCCTTCGCCCTCAGACGAGTCGGATCTCCCTTTGGGCCGCCTCCCCGCCTGTTTCGCCTCGGCGTCCGGA
CTAGAGGTACCTTTAAGACCAATGACTTACAAGGCAGCTGTAGATCTTAGCCACTTTTTAAAAGAAAAGG
GGGGACTGGAAGGGCTAATTCACTCCCAACGAAGACAAGATCTGCTTTTTGCTTGTACTGGGTCTCTCTG
GTTAGACCAGATCTGAGCCTGGGAGCTCTCTGGCTAACTAGGGAACCCACTGCTTAAGCCTCAATAAAGC
TTGCCTTGAGTGCTTCAAGTAGTGTGTGCCCGTCTGTTGTGTGACTCTGGTAACTAGAGATCCCTCAGAC
CCTTTTAGTCAGTGTGGAAAATCTCTAGCAGTAGTAGTTCATGTCATCTTATTATTCAGTATTTATAACT
TGCAAAGAAATGAATATCAGAGAGTGAGAGGAACTTGTTTATTGCAGCTTATAATGGTTACAAATAAAGC
AATAGCATCACAAATTTCACAAATAAAGCATTTTTTTCACTGCATTCTAGTTGTGGTTTGTCCAAACTCA
TCAATGTATCTTATCATGTCTGGCTCTAGCTATCCCGCCCCTAACTCCGCCCATCCCGCCCCTAACTCCG
CCCAGTTCCGCCCATTCTCCGCCCCATGGCTGACTAATTTTTTTTATTTATGCAGAGGCCGAGGCCGCCT
CGGCCTCTGAGCTATTCCAGAAGTAGTGAGGAGGCTTTTTTGGAGGCCTTTCAAATATGTATCCGCTCAT
GAGACAATAACCCTGATAAATGCTTCAATAATATTGAAAAAGGAAGAGTATGAGTATTCAACATTTCCGT
GTCGCCCTTATTCCCTTTTTTGCGGCATTTTGCCTTCCTGTTTTTGCTCACCCAGAAACGCTGGTGAAAG
TAAAAGATGCTGAAGATCAGTTGGGTGCACGAGTGGGTTACATCGAACTGGATCTCAACAGCGGTAAGAT
CCTTGAGAGTTTTCGCCCCGAAGAACGTTTTCCAATGATGAGCACTTTTAAAGTTCTGCTATGTGGCGCG
GTATTATCCCGTATTGACGCCGGGCAAGAGCAACTCGGTCGCCGCATACACTATTCTCAGAATGACTTGG
TTGAGTACTCACCAGTCACAGAAAAGCATCTTACGGATGGCATGACAGTAAGAGAATTATGCAGTGCTGC
CATAACCATGAGTGATAACACTGCGGCCAACTTACTTCTGACAACGATCGGAGGACCGAAGGAGCTAACC
GCTTTTTTGCACAACATGGGGGATCATGTAACTCGCCTTGATCGTTGGGAACCGGAGCTGAATGAAGCCA
TACCAAACGACGAGCGTGACACCACGATGCCTGTAGCAATGGCAACAACGTTGCGCAAACTATTAACTGG
CGAACTACTTACTCTAGCTTCCCGGCAACAATTAATAGACTGGATGGAGGCGGATAAAGTTGCAGGACCA
CTTCTGCGCTCGGCCCTTCCGGCTGGCTGGTTTATTGCTGATAAATCTGGAGCCGGTGAGCGTGGGTCTC
GCGGTATCATTGCAGCACTGGGGCCAGATGGTAAGCCCTCCCGTATCGTAGTTATCTACACGACGGGGAG
TCAGGCAACTATGGATGAACGAAATAGACAGATCGCTGAGATAGGTGCCTCACTGATTAAGCATTGGTAA
CTGTCAGACCAAGTTTACTCATATATACTTTAGATTGATTTAAAACTTCATTTTTAATTTAAAAGGATCT
AGGTGAAGATCCTTTTTGATAATCTCATGACCAAAATCCCTTAACGTGAGTTTTCGTTCCACTGAGCGTC
AGACCCCGTAGAAAAGATCAAAGGATCTTCTTGAGATCCTTTTTTTCTGCGCGTAATCTGCTGCTTGCAA
ACAAAAAAACCACCGCTACCAGCGGTGGTTTGTTTGCCGGATCAAGAGCTACCAACTCTTTTTCCGAAGG
TAACTGGCTTCAGCAGAGCGCAGATACCAAATACTGTTCTTCTAGTGTAGCCGTAGTTAGGCCACCACTT
CAAGAACTCTGTAGCACCGCCTACATACCTCGCTCTGCTAATCCTGTTACCAGTGGCTGCTGCCAGTGGC
GATAAGTCGTGTCTTACCGGGTTGGACTCAAGACGATAGTTACCGGATAAGGCGCAGCGGTCGGGCTGAA
CGGGGGGTTCGTGCACACAGCCCAGCTTGGAGCGAACGACCTACACCGAACTGAGATACCTACAGCGTGA
GCTATGAGAAAGCGCCACGCTTCCCGAAGGGAGAAAGGCGGACAGGTATCCGGTAAGCGGCAGGGTCGGA
ACAGGAGAGCGCACGAGGGAGCTTCCAGGGGGAAACGCCTGGTATCTTTATAGTCCTGTCGGGTTTCGCC
ACCTCTGACTTGAGCGTCGATTTTTGTGATGCTCGTCAGGGGGGCGGAGCCTATGGAAAAACGCCAGCAA
CGCGGCCTTTTTACGGTTCCTGGCCTTTTGCTGGCCTTTTGCTCACATGTTCTTTCCTGCGTTATCCCCT
GATTCTGTGGATAACCGTATTACCGCCTTTGAGTGAGCTGATACCGCTCGCCGCAGCCGAACGACCGAGC
GCAGCGAGTCAGTGAGCGAGGAAGCGGAAGAGCGCCCAATACGCAAACCGCCTCTCCCCGCGCGTTGGCC
GATTCATTAATGCAGCTGGCACGACAGGTTTCCCGACTGGAAAGCGGGCAGTGAGCGCAACGCAATTAAT
GTGAGTTAGCTCACTCATTAGGCACCCCAGGCTTTACACTTTATGCTTCCGGCTCGTATGTTGTGTGGAA
TTGTGAGCGGATAACAATTTCACACAGGAAACAGCTATGACCATGATTACGCCAAGCGCGCAATTAACCC
TCACTAAAGGGAACAAAAGCTGGAGCTGCAAGCTTAATGTAGTCTTATGCAATACTCTTGTAGTCTTGCA
ACATGGTAACGATGAGTTAGCAACATGCCTTACAAGGAGAGAAAAAGCACCGTGCATGCCGATTGGTGGA
AGTAAGGTGGTACGATCGTGCCTTATTAGGAAGGCAACAGACGGGTCTGACATGGATTGGACGAACCACT
GAATTGCCGCATTGCAGAGATATTGTATTTAAGTGCCTAGCTCGATACATAAACGGGTCTCTCTGGTTAG
ACCAGATCTGAGCCTGGGAGCTCTCTGGCTAACTAGGGAACCCACTGCTTAAGCCTCAATAAAGCTTGCC
TTGAGTGCTTCAAGTAGTGTGTGCCCGTCTGTTGTGTGACTCTGGTAACTAGAGATCCCTCAGACCCTTT
TAGTCAGTGTGGAAAATCTCTAGCAGTGGCGCCCGAACAGGGACTTGAAAGCGAAAGGGAAACCAGAGGA
GCTCTCTCGACGCAGGACTCGGCTTGCTGAAGCGCGCACGGCAAGAGGCGAGGGGCGGCGACTGGTGAGT
ACGCCAAAAATTTTGACTAGCGGAGGCTAGAAGGAGAGAGATGGGTGCGAGAGCGTCAGTATTAAGCGGG
GGAGAATTAGATCGCGATGGGAAAAAATTCGGTTAAGGCCAGGGGGAAAGAAAAAATATAAATTAAAACA
TATAGTATGGGCAAGCAGGGAGCTAGAACGATTCGCAGTTAATCCTGGCCTGTTAGAAACATCAGAAGGC
TGTAGACAAATACTGGGACAGCTACAACCATCCCTTCAGACAGGATCAGAAGAACTTAGATCATTATATA
ATACAGTAGCAACCCTCTATTGTGTGCATCAAAGGATAGAGATAAAAGACACCAAGGAAGCTTTAGACAA
GATAGAGGAAGAGCAAAACAAAAGTAAGACCACCGCACAGCAAGCGGCCGCTGATCTTCAGACCTGGAGG
AGGAGATATGAGGGACAATTGGAGAAGTGAATTATATAAATATAAAGTAGTAAAAATTGAACCATTAGGA
GTAGCACCCACCAAGGCAAAGAGAAGAGTGGTGCAGAGAGAAAAAAGAGCAGTGGGAATAGGAGCTTTGT
TCCTTGGGTTCTTGGGAGCAGCAGGAAGCACTATGGGCGCAGCGTCAATGACGCTGACGGTACAGGCCAG
ACAATTATTGTCTGGTATAGTGCAGCAGCAGAACAATTTGCTGAGGGCTATTGAGGCGCAACAGCATCTG
TTGCAACTCACAGTCTGGGGCATCAAGCAGCTCCAGGCAAGAATCCTGGCTGTGGAAAGATACCTAAAGG
ATCAACAGCTCCTGGGGATTTGGGGTTGCTCTGGAAAACTCATTTGCACCACTGCTGTGCCTTGGAATGC
TAGTTGGAGTAATAAATCTCTGGAACAGATTTGGAATCACACGACCTGGATGGAGTGGGACAGAGAAATT
AACAATTACACAAGCTTAATACACTCCTTAATTGAAGAATCGCAAAACCAGCAAGAAAAGAATGAACAAG
AATTATTGGAATTAGATAAATGGGCAAGTTTGTGGAATTGGTTTAACATAACAAATTGGCTGTGGTATAT
AAAATTATTCATAATGATAGTAGGAGGCTTGGTAGGTTTAAGAATAGTTTTTGCTGTACTTTCTATAGTG
AATAGAGTTAGGCAGGGATATTCACCATTATCGTTTCAGACCCACCTCCCAACCCCGAGGGGAC
Features (pLannotate 1.2.2; 28 found; start..end, strand, type, name):
     41..158     +  misc_feature   cPPT/CTS: central polypurine tract and central termination sequence of HIV-1
    212..526     +  promoter       tight TRE promoter: Tet-responsive promoter PTight, consisting of seven tet operator sequences followed by the minimal CMV promoter
    669..2384    +  CDS            Cas9(N): N-terminal portion of Streptococcus pyogenes Cas9 (Zetsche et al., 2015)
   2271..4769    +  CDS            Cas9(C): C-terminal portion of Streptococcus pyogenes Cas9 (Zetsche et al., 2015)
   4770..4817    +  CDS            nucleoplasmin NLS: bipartite nuclear localization signal from nucleoplasmin
   4827..5337    +  promoter       hPGK promoter: human phosphoglycerate kinase 1 promoter
   5347..5742    +  CDS            BSD: blasticidin S deaminase; Aspergillus terreus BSD; confers resistance to blasticidin
   5797..6494    +  CDS            rtTA3 (fragment): reverse tetracycline transactivator 3 activates expression from Tet-responsive promoters in the presence of doxycycline
   6424..6534    +  CDS            VP48: 3 tandem repeats of the minimal activation domain of herpes simplex virus VP16 (Cheng et al., 2013)
   6570..7118    +  misc_feature   WPRE (fragment): woodchuck hepatitis virus posttranscriptional regulatory element
   7144..7215    +  CDS            nef (fragment): NEF_HV1Z2 - Experimental evidence at protein level: Swiss-Prot protein existence level 1. Extracellular Nef protein targets CD4(+) T-lymphocytes for apoptosis by interacting with CXCR4 surface receptors. From Human immunodeficiency virus type 1 group M subtype D (isolate Z2/CDC-Z34) (HIV-1).
   7217..7450    +  LTR            3' LTR (ΔU3): self-inactivating 3' long terminal repeat (LTR) from HIV-1
   7522..7643    +  polyA_signal   SV40 poly(A) signal: SV40 polyadenylation signal
   7683..7818    +  rep_origin     SV40 ori: SV40 origin of replication
   7826..7889    +  promoter       AmpR promoter: bla
   7890..8750    +  CDS            AmpR: β-lactamase; bla; confers resistance to ampicillin, carbenicillin, and related antibiotics
   8921..9509    +  rep_origin     ori: high-copy-number ColE1/pMB1/pBR322/pUC origin of replication
   9692..9784    +  CDS            lacI (fragment): lac repressor; lacI; The lac repressor binds to the lac operator to inhibit transcription in E. coli. This inhibition can be relieved by adding lactose or isopropyl-β-D-thiogalactopyranoside (IPTG).
   9797..9818    +  protein_bind   CAP binding site: CAP binding activates transcription in the presence of cAMP. E. coli catabolite activator protein
   9833..9863    +  promoter       lac promoter: promoter for the E. coli lac operon
   9867..9889    +  protein_bind   lac operator (fragment): The lac repressor binds to the lac operator to inhibit transcription in E. coli. This inhibition can be relieved by adding lactose or isopropyl-β-D-thiogalactopyranoside (IPTG). lac repressor encoded by lacI
   9932..9950    +  promoter       T3 promoter: promoter for bacteriophage T3 RNA polymerase
   9978..10204   +  promoter       RSV promoter: Rous sarcoma virus enhancer/promoter
  10205..10385   +  LTR            5' LTR (truncated): truncated 5' long terminal repeat (LTR) from HIV-1
  10432..10557   +  misc_feature   HIV-1 Ψ: packaging signal of human immunodeficiency virus type 1
  10541..10904   +  CDS            HIV-1 gag (fragment): gag protein from human immunodeficiency virus 1; gag
  11050..11283   +  misc_feature   RRE: The Rev response element (RRE) of HIV-1 allows for Rev-dependent mRNA export from the nucleus to the cytoplasm.
  11660..11684   +  CDS            Rev (fragment): human immunodeficiency virus 1 (HIV-1) Rev protein; rev; enhances nuclear export of unspliced and incompletely spliced viral mRNAs
