[The description below was written by a language model from this plasmid's Addgene catalogue record and pLannotate feature annotations shown in this document.]
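Description:
pGMC00024, also called pCW-Cas9n-Blast, is an 11.7 kb third-generation-style lentiviral transfer plasmid for doxycycline-inducible expression of a Cas9 nickase in mammalian cells. It derives from pCW-Cas9-Blast, the only recorded change being conversion of Streptococcus pyogenes Cas9 to the D10A nickase, which inactivates the RuvC domain so that the enzyme cuts only one DNA strand. In bacteria the plasmid is maintained through a high-copy ColE1/pUC-type origin and ampicillin resistance (β-lactamase). The backbone also carries an SV40 origin and poly(A) signal and remnants of lac regulatory sequences.

The viral portion is driven by an RSV promoter fused to a truncated HIV-1 5' LTR, followed by the Ψ packaging signal, a gag fragment, the Rev response element and the cPPT/CTS. It ends with a WPRE fragment and a self-inactivating ΔU3 3' LTR, so packaging functions must be supplied in trans and the integrated provirus lacks LTR promoter activity. Within this frame, a tight TRE promoter (seven tet operators upstream of a minimal CMV promoter) controls the Cas9 coding sequence, which ends in a nucleoplasmin bipartite NLS. Downstream, a constitutive human PGK promoter drives blasticidin S deaminase followed by the reverse tetracycline transactivator rtTA3 with its VP16-derived activation repeats. The feature table does not annotate the element linking these two coding sequences. Transduced cells can therefore be selected with blasticidin and constitutively make rtTA3, which activates the TRE promoter only when doxycycline is present.

No guide RNA cassette is annotated, so guides would have to be supplied separately. The construct suits making stable cell lines with temporally controlled nickase activity, for example for paired-nick editing strategies.
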