Addgene plasmid #195315: pGMC00024 (aka pCW-Cas9n-Blast)
Purpose: Dox inducible lentiviral Cas9 nickase
Depositing lab: Raj Chari. Depositing organization: Frederick National Laboratory.
Backbone
  Vector backbone: pCW-Cas9-Blast
  Modifications to backbone: Modified Cas9 to Cas9 nickase
  Vector type: Mammalian Expression, Lentiviral, CRISPR
  Selectable markers: Blasticidin
Growth in bacteria
  Bacterial resistance: Ampicillin, 100 μg/mL
  Growth temperature: 37°C
  Growth strain: NEB Stable
  Copy number: High Copy
Gene/Insert
  Gene/Insert name: Cas9-nickase
  Species: H. sapiens (human), Synthetic
  Mutation: D10A nickase
Terms and licenses: Academic/Nonprofit Terms; Industry Terms: Not Available to Industry
How to cite: pGMC00024 (aka pCW-Cas9n-Blast) was a gift from Raj Chari (Addgene plasmid # 195315 ; http://n2t.net/addgene:195315 ; RRID:Addgene_195315)
